>Addgene plasmid #203960 | pMRMTK-clo9 | addgene full sequence | sequence record 405379 | Addgene NGS Result
AAAAAAAAGAATATATAAGGCTTTTAAAGCTTTTAAGGTTTAACGGTTGTGGACAACAAGCCAGGGATGT
AACGCACTGAGAAGCCCTTAGAGCCTCTCAAAGCAATTTTGAGTGACACAGGAACACTTAACGGCTGACA
TGGGGGTCTCGCGCTCCGGTAGTACGTAAGAGGTTCCAACTTTCACCATAATGAAATAAGATCACTACCG
GGCGTATTTTTTGAGTTATCGAGATTTTCAGGAGTTAAGAAGCTAAAATGAAATCTAACAATGCGCTCAT
CGTCATCCTCGGCACCGTCACCCTGGATGCTGTAGGCATAGGCTTGGTTATGCCGGTACTGCCGGGCCTC
TTGCGGGATATCGTCCATTCCGACAGCATCGCCAGTCACTATGGCGTGCTGCTAGCGCTATATGCGTTGA
TGCAATTTCTATGCGCACCCGTTCTCGGAGCACTGTCCGACCGCTTTGGCCGCCGCCCAGTCCTGCTCGC
TTCGCTACTTGGAGCCACTATCGACTACGCGATCATGGCGACCACACCCGTCCTGTGGATCCTCTACGCC
GGACGCATCGTGGCCGGCATCACCGGCGCCACAGGTGCGGTTGCTGGCGCCTATATCGCCGACATCACCG
ATGGGGAAGATCGGGCTCGCCACTTCGGGCTCATGAGCGCTTGTTTCGGCGTGGGTATGGTGGCAGGCCC
CGTGGCCGGGGGACTGTTGGGCGCCATCTCCTTGCATGCACCATTCCTTGCGGCGGCGGTGCTCAACGGC
CTCAACCTACTACTGGGCTGCTTCCTAATGCAGGAGTCGCATAAGGGAGAGCGTCGACCGATGCCCTTGA
GAGCCTTCAACCCAGTCAGCTCCTTCCGGTGGGCGCGGGGCATGACTATCGTCGCCGCACTTATGACTGT
CTTCTTTATCATGCAACTCGTAGGACAGGTGCCGGCAGCGCTCTGGGTCATTTTCGGCGAGGACCGCTTT
CGCTGGAGCGCGACGATGATCGGCCTGTCGCTTGCGGTATTCGGAATCTTGCACGCCCTCGCTCAAGCCT
TCGTCACTGGTCCCGCCACCAAACGTTTCGGCGAGAAGCAGGCCATTATCGCCGGCATGGCGGCCGACGC
GCTGGGCTACGTCTTGCTGGCGTTCGCGACGCGAGGCTGGATGGCCTTCCCCATTATGATTCTTCTCGCT
TCCGGCGGCATCGGGATGCCCGCGTTGCAGGCCATGCTGTCCAGGCAGGTAGATGACGACCATCAGGGAC
AGCTTCAAGGATCGCTCGCGGCTCTTACCAGCCTAACTTCGATCATTGGACCGCTGATCGTCACGGCGAT
TTATGCCTCCTCGGCGAGCACATGGAACGGGTTGGCATGGATTGTAGGCGCCGCCCTATACCTTGTCTGC
CTCCCCGCGTTGCGTCGCGGTGCATGGAGCCGGGCCACCTCGACCTGAATGGAAGGGATCCCCCTCAAGT
CAAAAGCCTCCGGTCGGAGGTTTTTGACTTTCTGCTATGGAGGTCAGGTATGATTTAAATGGTCAGTATT
GAGCGATATCTAGAGAATTCGTCAACGAATTCAAGCTTGATATCATTCAGGACGAGCCTCAGACTCCAGC
GTAACTGGACTGAAAACAAACTAAAGCGCCCTTGTGGCGCTTTAGTTTTGTTCCGGAGCGAGACCGTCAA
TTCGAGGGGGATCAATTCCGTTTTCCGCTGCATAACCCTGCTTCGGGGTCATTATAGCGATTTTTTCGGT
ATATCCATCCTTTTTCGCACGATATACAGGATTTTGCCAAAGGGTTCGTGTAGACTTTCCTTGGTGTATC
CAACGGCGTCAGCCGGGCAGGATAGGTGAAGTAGGCCCACCCGCGAGCGGGTGTTCCTTCTTCACTGTCC
CTTATTCGCACCTGGCGGTGCTCAACGGGAATCCTGCTCTGCGAGGCTGGCCGGCTACCGCCGGCGTAAC
AGATGAGGGCAAGCGGATGGCTGATGAAACCAAGCCAACCAGGAAGGGCAGCCCACCTATCACGGAATTG
ATCCGGCCACGATGCGTCCGGCGTAGAGGATCTGAAGATCAGCAGTTCAACCTGTTGATAGTACGTACTA
AGCTCTCATGTTTCACGTACTAAGCTCTCATGTTTAACGTACTAAGCTCTCATGTTTAACGAACTAAACC
CTCATGGCTAACGTACTAAGCTCTCATGGCTAACGTACTAAGCTCTCATGTTTCACGTACTAAGCTCTCA
TGTTTGAACAATAAAATTAATATAAATCAGCAACTTAAATAGCCTCTAAGGTTTTAAGTTTTATAAG
Features (pLannotate 1.2.2; 7 found; start..end, strand, type, name):
    164..257     +  promoter       cat promoter (fragment): promoter of the E. coli cat gene encoding chloramphenicol acetyltransferase
    258..1448    +  CDS            TcR: tetracycline efflux protein; tet; confers resistance to tetracycline
   1468..1499    -  terminator     tonB terminator: bidirectional E. coli tonB-P14 transcription terminator
   1623..1659    -  terminator     soxR terminator: bidirectional E. coli soxR transcription terminator
   1835..1944    +  oriT           oriT: incP origin of transfer
   1977..2022    +  CDS            traJ (fragment): oriT-recognizing protein; traJ
   2059..140     +  rep_origin     R6K γ ori (across the origin): γ replication origin from E. coli plasmid R6K; requires the R6K initiator protein pi for replication
