[The description below was written by a language model from this plasmid's Addgene catalogue record and pLannotate feature annotations shown in this document.]
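Description:
pMRMTK-clo9 is a small (about 2.3 kb) cloning plasmid from a Modular Cloning (MoClo) toolkit built for engineering bacteria of the maize root microbiome. Although it is catalogued under plant expression, all of its annotated parts are bacterial. Its minimal backbone of roughly 790 bp consists of the R6K γ origin of replication and an incP origin of transfer. The R6K γ origin fires only when the pi initiator protein is supplied in trans, so the plasmid is maintained at low copy in pir-expressing E. coli hosts such as Pir1 and cannot replicate in strains lacking pi. The oriT, which is accompanied by a short traJ fragment, allows the plasmid to be mobilised by conjugation when a donor strain provides the transfer functions.

The insert of about 1.5 kb is a tetracycline resistance cassette. A fragment of the E. coli cat promoter drives the TcR coding sequence, which encodes a tetracycline efflux protein, and the bidirectional tonB terminator follows it. A second bidirectional terminator, from soxR, lies between the cassette and the oriT, presumably insulating the neighbouring elements from read-through transcription. The cassette is also the plasmid's only selectable marker, so propagation relies on tetracycline selection.

BsaI sites flank the insert at both ends and are retained. This fits a Golden Gate scheme in which the type IIS enzyme releases the resistance module, or opens the plasmid, for directional assembly with other toolkit parts. The record does not give the overhangs or the part's position in the assembly hierarchy. The plasmid serves as a source of a tetracycline marker for building conjugatable constructs for root-associated bacteria.
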