Addgene plasmid #203960: pMRMTK-clo9
Purpose: Cloning plasmid containing the tetracycline resistance gene insert
Depositing lab: Nathan Crook. Depositing organization: North Carolina State University. Publication: Engineering the Maize Root Microbiome: A Rapid MoClo Toolkit and Identification of Potential Bacterial Chassis for Studying Plant-Microbe Interactions. van Schaik J, Li Z, Cheadle J, Crook N. ACS Synth Biol. 2023 Oct 20;12(10):3030-3040. doi: 10.1021/acssynbio.3c00371. Epub 2023 Sep 15. PubMed 37712562.
Backbone
  Vector backbone: R6Kγ origin of replication and oriT
  Backbone size w/o insert (bp): 790
  Total vector size (bp): 2307
  Vector type: Plant Expression
Growth in bacteria
  Bacterial resistance: Tetracycline, 10 μg/mL
  Growth temperature: 37°C
  Growth strain: Pir1
  Copy number: Low Copy
Gene/Insert
  Gene/Insert name: Tetracycline Resistance Gene
  Insert size (bp): 1517
  Promoter: CAT promoter
  Cloning method: Restriction Enzyme; 5′ cloning site BsaI (not destroyed); 3′ cloning site BsaI (not destroyed)
  Sequencing primers: 5′ cttatgcgactcctgcattaggaag; 3′ GGCTGACGCCGTTGGATACACC
Terms and licenses: Academic/Nonprofit Terms; Industry Terms: Not Available to Industry
Depositor comments: Please visit https://www.biorxiv.org/content/10.1101/2023.06.05.543168v1 for bioRxiv preprint.
How to cite: pMRMTK-clo9 was a gift from Nathan Crook (Addgene plasmid # 203960 ; http://n2t.net/addgene:203960 ; RRID:Addgene_203960)
